Addgene plasmid #140574: pCS2-CIB1-mCerulean-Rab11
Purpose: For use in light-induced protein inactivation through the interaction with CRY2
Depositing lab: Heidi Hehnly. Depositing organization: Syracuse University. Publication: Cytokinetic bridge triggers de novo lumen formation in vivo. Rathbun LI, Colicino EG, Manikas J, O'Connell J, Krishnan N, Reilly NS, Coyne S, Erdemci-Tandogan G, Garrastegui A, Freshour J, Santra P, Manning ML, Amack JD, Hehnly H. Nat Commun. 2020 Mar 9;11(1):1269. doi: 10.1038/s41467-020-15002-8. PubMed 32152267.
Backbone
  Vector backbone: pCS2
  Backbone size w/o insert (bp): 4091
  Total vector size (bp): 6006
  Vector type: Mammalian Expression
Growth in bacteria
  Bacterial resistance: Ampicillin, 100 μg/mL
  Growth temperature: 37°C
  Growth strain: DH5alpha
  Copy number: Unknown
Gene/Insert 1
  Gene/Insert name: CIB1 (alt name: cryptochrome-interacting basic-helix-loop-helix 1)
  Species: A. thaliana (mustard weed)
  Insert size (bp): 1920
  Entrez Gene: CIB1 (a.k.a. AT4G34530, T4L20.110, T4L20_110, cryptochrome-interacting basic-helix-loop-helix 1)
  Promoter: CMV IE94
  Tag / fusion protein: mCerulean (C terminal on insert)
  Cloning method: Gibson Cloning
  Sequencing primers: 5′ SP6
Gene/Insert 2
  Gene/Insert name: Rab11A
  Species: H. sapiens (human)
  Insert size (bp): 648
  Entrez Gene: RAB11A (a.k.a. YL8)
  Cloning method: Gibson Cloning
  Sequencing primers: 5′ EGFP-C-For (Genewiz); 3′ T3
Resource information
  A portion of this plasmid was derived from a plasmid made by: (Addgene plasmid #58366)
Terms and licenses: Academic/Nonprofit Terms; Industry Terms: Not Available to Industry
How to cite: pCS2-CIB1-mCerulean-Rab11 was a gift from Heidi Hehnly (Addgene plasmid # 140574 ; http://n2t.net/addgene:140574 ; RRID:Addgene_140574)
