[The description below was written by a language model from this plasmid's Addgene catalogue record and pLannotate feature annotations shown in this document.]
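Description:
pCS2-CIB1-mCerulean-Rab11 is a 6,006 bp expression plasmid built on the pCS2 backbone and catalogued as a mammalian expression vector. It is maintained in E. coli through a high-copy ColE1/pUC-type origin and selected with ampicillin via the β-lactamase gene. An f1 origin and remnants of the lac region (lac promoter/operator, lacZα and lacI fragments) are also carried over from the backbone.

The payload is a single tripartite fusion. The annotated reading frames run in order from CIBN, the N-terminal portion of the Arabidopsis thaliana CIB1 transcription factor that binds cryptochrome 2 (CRY2) once CRY2 has absorbed blue light, through the monomeric cyan fluorescent protein mCerulean and a short multiple-cloning-site remnant, to human RAB11A, a small GTPase that regulates endocytic recycling and membrane delivery. The catalogue names the first insert as CIB1, but the feature table annotates only the truncated CIBN portion. Expression is driven by the simian cytomegalovirus IE94 enhancer/promoter and terminated by an SV40 polyadenylation signal. An SP6 promoter lies between the CMV promoter and the coding sequence, a standard pCS2 arrangement that permits in vitro transcription of sense mRNA. T7 (fragment) and T3 promoters sit downstream in the opposite orientation.

The stated purpose is light-induced protein inactivation through interaction with CRY2. When the fusion is co-expressed with a CRY2 partner supplied from a separate construct, blue light would recruit CRY2 to the CIBN-tagged Rab11. This is a way to perturb Rab11 function acutely, with mCerulean reporting the fusion's localisation. The record does not describe the exact mechanism of inactivation. Part of the plasmid derives from an earlier deposited construct.
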