Features (pLannotate 1.2.2; 18 found; start..end, strand, type, name):
      1..978     +  promoter       CMV IE94 promoter: enhancer/promoter region of simian cytomegalovirus major immediate early transcription unit IE94
   1013..1031    +  promoter       SP6 promoter: promoter for bacteriophage SP6 RNA polymerase
   1079..1588    +  CDS            CIBN: N-terminal portion of the CIB1 transcription factor from Arabidopsis thaliana binds to CRY2 (cryptochrome 2) that has absorbed blue light (Kennedy et al., 2010)
   1607..2323    +  CDS            mCerulean: mCerulean is a basic (constitutively fluorescent) cyan fluorescent protein published in 2005, derived from Aequorea victoria. It is reported to be a very rapidly-maturing monomer.
   2324..2346    +  misc_feature   MCS (fragment): multiple cloning site
   2351..2995    +  CDS            RAB11A: RB11A_HUMAN - Also known as RAB11. Experimental evidence at protein level: Swiss-Prot protein existence level 1. The small GTPases Rab are key regulators of intracellular membrane trafficking, from the formation of transport vesicles to their fusion with membranes. Rabs cycle between an inactive GDP-bound form and an active GTP-bound form that is able to recruit to membranes different set of downstream effectors directly responsible for vesicle formation, movement, tethering and fusion. The small Rab GTPase RAB11A regulates endocytic recycling. Acts as a major regulator of membrane delivery du
   3014..3031    -  promoter       T7 promoter (fragment): promoter for bacteriophage T7 RNA polymerase
   3036..3170    -  polyA_signal   SV40 poly(A) signal: SV40 polyadenylation signal
   3283..3301    -  promoter       T3 promoter: promoter for bacteriophage T3 RNA polymerase
   3346..3362    -  protein_bind   lac operator: The lac repressor binds to the lac operator to inhibit transcription in E. coli. This inhibition can be relieved by adding lactose or isopropyl-β-D-thiogalactopyranoside (IPTG). lac repressor encoded by lacI
   3370..3400    -  promoter       lac promoter: promoter for the E. coli lac operon
   3415..3436    -  protein_bind   CAP binding site: CAP binding activates transcription in the presence of cAMP. E. coli catabolite activator protein
   3449..3541    -  CDS            lacI (fragment): lac repressor; lacI; The lac repressor binds to the lac operator to inhibit transcription in E. coli. This inhibition can be relieved by adding lactose or isopropyl-β-D-thiogalactopyranoside (IPTG).
   3724..4312    -  rep_origin     ori: high-copy-number ColE1/pMB1/pBR322/pUC origin of replication
   4483..5343    -  CDS            AmpR: β-lactamase; bla; confers resistance to ampicillin, carbenicillin, and related antibiotics
   5344..5448    -  promoter       AmpR promoter: bla
   5501..5929    -  rep_origin     f1 ori (sequence partly withheld): f1 bacteriophage origin of replication; arrow indicates direction of (+) strand synthesis
   5934..6000    -  CDS            lacZα (fragment): LacZα fragment of β-galactosidase; lacZ fragment
>Addgene plasmid #140574 | pCS2-CIB1-mCerulean-Rab11 | addgene full sequence | sequence record 313789 | Addgene NGS Result
GCCAATTCAATATGGCGTATATGGACTCATGCCAATTCAATATGGTGGATCTGGACCTGTGCCAATTCAA
TATGGCGTATATGGACTCGTGCCAATTCAATATGGTGGATCTGGACCCCAGCCAATTCAATATGGCGGAC
TTGGCACCATGCCAATTCAATATGGCGGACCTGGCACTGTGCCAACTGGGGAGGGGTCTACTTGGCACGG
TGCCAAGTTTGAGGAGGGGTCTTGGCCCTGTGCCAAGTCCGCCATATTGAATTGGCATGGTGCCAATAAT
GGCGGCCATATTGGCTATATGCCAGGATCAATATATAGGCAATATCCAATATGGCCCTATGCCAATATGG
CTATTGGCCAGGTTCAATACTATGTATTGGCCCTATGCCATATAGTATTCCATATATGGGTTTTCCTATT
GACGTAGATAGCCCCTCCCAATGGGCGGTCCCATATACCATATATGGGGCTTCCTAATACCGCCCATAGC
CACTCCCCCATTGACGTCAATGGTCTCTATATATGGTCTTTCCTATTGACGTCATATGGGCGGTCCTATT
GACGTATATGGCGCCTCCCCCATTGACGTCAATTACGGTAAATGGCCCGCCTGGCTCAATGCCCATTGAC
GTCAATAGGACCACCCACCATTGACGTCAATGGGATGGCTCATTGCCCATTCATATCCGTTCTCACGCCC
CCTATTGACGTCAATGACGGTAAATGGCCCACTTGGCAGTACATCAATATCTATTAATAGTAACTTGGCA
AGTACATTACTATTGGAAGTACGCCAGGGTACATTGGCAGTACTCCCATTGACGTCAATGGCGGTAAATG
GCCCGCGATGGCTGCCAAGTACATCCCCATTGACGTCAATGGGGAGGGGCAATGACGCAAATGGGCGTTC
CATTGACGTAAATGGGCGGTAGGCGTGCCTAATGGGAGGTCTATATAAGCAATGCTCGTTTAGGGAACCG
CCATTCTGCCTGGGGACGTCGGAGCAAGCTTGATTTAGGTGACACTATAGAATACAAGCTACTTGTTCTT
TTTGCAGGTCAGATCCGCTAGCGCCACCATGAATGGAGCTATAGGAGGTGACCTTTTGCTCAATTTTCCT
GACATGTCGGTCCTAGAGCGCCAAAGGGCTCACCTCAAGTACCTCAATCCCACCTTTGATTCTCCTCTCG
CCGGCTTCTTTGCCGATTCTTCAATGATTACCGGCGGCGAGATGGACAGCTATCTTTCGACTGCCGGTTT
GAATCTTCCGATGATGTACGGTGAGACGACGGTGGAAGGTGATTCAAGACTCTCAATTTCGCCGGAAACG
ACGCTTGGGACTGGAAATTTCAAGGCAGCGAAGTTTGATACAGAGACTAAGGATTGTAATGAGGCGGCGA
AGAAGATGACGATGAACAGAGATGACCTAGTAGAAGAAGGAGAAGAAGAGAAGTCGAAAATAACAGAGCA
AAACAATGGGAGCACAAAAAGCATCAAGAAGATGAAACACAAAGCCAAGAAAGAAGAGAACAATTTCTCT
AATGATTCATCTAAAGTGACGAAGGAATTGGAGAAAACGGATTATATTCATGTACCGGTCGCCACCATGG
TGAGCAAGGGCGAGGAGCTGTTCACCGGGGTGGTGCCCATCCTGGTCGAGCTGGACGGCGACGTAAACGG
CCACAAGTTCAGCGTGTCCGGCGAGGGCGAGGGCGATGCCACCTACGGCAAGCTGACCCTGAAGTTCATC
TGCACCACCGGCAAGCTGCCCGTGCCCTGGCCCACCCTCGTGACCACCCTGACCTGGGGCGTGCAGTGCT
TCGCCCGCTACCCCGACCACATGAAGCAGCACGACTTCTTCAAGTCCGCCATGCCCGAAGGCTACGTCCA
GGAGCGCACCATCTTCTTCAAGGACGACGGCAACTACAAGACCCGCGCCGAGGTGAAGTTCGAGGGCGAC
ACCCTGGTGAACCGCATCGAGCTGAAGGGCATCGACTTCAAGGAGGACGGCAACATCCTGGGGCACAAGC
TGGAGTACAACGCCATCAGCGACAACGTCTATATCACCGCCGACAAGCAGAAGAACGGCATCAAGGCCAA
CTTCAAGATCCGCCACAACATCGAGGACGGCAGCGTGCAGCTCGCCGACCACTACCAGCAGAACACCCCC
ATCGGCGACGGCCCCGTGCTGCTGCCCGACAACCACTACCTGAGCACCCAGTCCAAGCTGAGCAAAGACC
CCAACGAGAAGCGCGATCACATGGTCCTGCTGGAGTTCGTGACCGCCGCCGGGATCACTCTCGGCATGGA
CGAGCTGTACAAGTCCGGACTCAGATCTCGAGCTCATAAGGGCACCCGCGACGACGAGTACGACTACCTC
TTTAAAGTTGTCCTTATTGGAGATTCTGGTGTTGGAAAGAGTAATCTCCTGTCTCGATTTACTCGAAATG
AGTTTAATCTGGAAAGCAAGAGCACCATTGGAGTAGAGTTTGCAACAAGAAGCATCCAGGTTGATGGAAA
AACAATAAAGGCACAGATATGGGACACAGCAGGGCAAGAGCGATATCGAGCTATAACATCAGCATATTAT
CGTGGAGCTGTAGGTGCCTTATTGGTTTATGACATTGCTAAACATCTCACATATGAAAATGTAGAGCGAT
GGCTGAAAGAACTGAGAGATCATGCTGATAGTAACATTGTTATCATGCTTGTGGGCAATAAGAGTGATCT
ACGTCATCTCAGGGCAGTTCCTACAGATGAAGCAAGAGCTTTTGCAGAAAAGAATGGTTTGTCATTCATT
GAAACTTCGGCCCTAGACTCTACAAATGTAGAAGCTGCTTTTCAGACAATTTTAACAGAGATTTACCGCA
TTGTTTCTCAGAAGCAAATGTCAGACAGACGCGAAAATGACATGTCTCCAAGCAACAATGTGGTTCCTAT
TCATGTTCCACCAACCACTGAAAACAAGCCAAAGGTGCAGTGCTGTCAGAACATCTAGGCCTGCAGTCTA
GAACTATAGTGAGTCGTATTACGTAGATCCAGACATGATAAGATACATTGATGAGTTTGGACAAACCACA
ACTAGAATGCAGTGAAAAAAATGCTTTATTTGTGAAATTTGTGATGCTATTGCTTTATTTGTAACCATTA
TAAGCTGCAATAAACAAGTTAACAACAACAATTGCATTCATTTTATGTTTCAGGTTCAGGGGGAGGTGTG
GGAGGTTTTTTAATTCGCGGCCGCGGCGCCAATGCATTGGGCCCGGTACCCAGCTTTTGTTCCCTTTAGT
GAGGGTTAATTGCGCGCTTGGCGTAATCATGGTCATAGCTGTTTCCTGTGTGAAATTGTTATCCGCTCAC
AATTCCACACAACATACGAGCCGGGAGCATAAAGTGTAAAGCCTGGGGTGCCTAATGAGTGAGCTAACTC
ACATTAATTGCGTTGCGCTCACTGCCCGCTTTCCAGTCGGGAAACCTGTCGTGCCAGCTGCATTAATGAA
TCGGCCAACGCGCGGGGAGAGGCGGTTTGCGTATTGGGCGCTCTTCCGCTTCCTCGCTCACTGACTCGCT
GCGCTCGGTCGTTCGGCTGCGGCGAGCGGTATCAGCTCACTCAAAGGCGGTAATACGGTTATCCACAGAA
TCAGGGGATAACGCAGGAAAGAACATGTGAGCAAAAGGCCAGCAAAAGGCCAGGAACCGTAAAAAGGCCG
CGTTGCTGGCGTTTTTCCATAGGCTCCGCCCCCCTGACGAGCATCACAAAAATCGACGCTCAAGTCAGAG
GTGGCGAAACCCGACAGGACTATAAAGATACCAGGCGTTTCCCCCTGGAAGCTCCCTCGTGCGCTCTCCT
GTTCCGACCCTGCCGCTTACCGGATACCTGTCCGCCTTTCTCCCTTCGGGAAGCGTGGCGCTTTCTCATA
GCTCACGCTGTAGGTATCTCAGTTCGGTGTAGGTCGTTCGCTCCAAGCTGGGCTGTGTGCACGAACCCCC
CGTTCAGCCCGACCGCTGCGCCTTATCCGGTAACTATCGTCTTGAGTCCAACCCGGTAAGACACGACTTA
TCGCCACTGGCAGCAGCCACTGGTAACAGGATTAGCAGAGCGAGGTATGTAGGCGGTGCTACAGAGTTCT
TGAAGTGGTGGCCTAACTACGGCTACACTAGAAGAACAGTATTTGGTATCTGCGCTCTGCTGAAGCCAGT
TACCTTCGGAAAAAGAGTTGGTAGCTCTTGATCCGGCAAACAAACCACCGCTGGTAGCGGTGGTTTTTTT
GTTTGCAAGCAGCAGATTACGCGCAGAAAAAAAGGATCTCAAGAAGATCCTTTGATCTTTTCTACGGGGT
CTGACGCTCAGTGGAACGAAAACTCACGTTAAGGGATTTTGGTCATGAGATTATCAAAAAGGATCTTCAC
CTAGATCCTTTTAAATTAAAAATGAAGTTTTAAATCAATCTAAAGTATATATGAGTAAACTTGGTCTGAC
AGTTACCAATGCTTAATCAGTGAGGCACCTATCTCAGCGATCTGTCTATTTCGTTCATCCATAGTTGCCT
GACTCCCCGTCGTGTAGATAACTACGATACGGGAGGGCTTACCATCTGGCCCCAGTGCTGCAATGATACC
GCGAGACCCACGCTCACCGGCTCCAGATTTATCAGCAATAAACCAGCCAGCCGGAAGGGCCGAGCGCAGA
AGTGGTCCTGCAACTTTATCCGCCTCCATCCAGTCTATTAATTGTTGCCGGGAAGCTAGAGTAAGTAGTT
CGCCAGTTAATAGTTTGCGCAACGTTGTTGCCATTGCTACAGGCATCGTGGTGTCACGCTCGTCGTTTGG
TATGGCTTCATTCAGCTCCGGTTCCCAACGATCAAGGCGAGTTACATGATCCCCCATGTTGTGCAAAAAA
GCGGTTAGCTCCTTCGGTCCTCCGATCGTTGTCAGAAGTAAGTTGGCCGCAGTGTTATCACTCATGGTTA
TGGCAGCACTGCATAATTCTCTTACTGTCATGCCATCCGTAAGATGCTTTTCTGTGACTGGTGAGTACTC
AACCAAGTCATTCTGAGAATAGTGTATGCGGCGACCGAGTTGCTCTTGCCCGGCGTCAATACGGGATAAT
ACCGCGCCACATAGCAGAACTTTAAAAGTGCTCATCATTGGAAAACGTTCTTCGGGGCGAAAACTCTCAA
GGATCTTACCGCTGTTGAGATCCAGTTCGATGTAACCCACTCGTGCACCCAACTGATCTTCAGCATCTTT
TACTTTCACCAGCGTTTCTGGGTGAGCAAAAACAGGAAGGCAAAATGCCGCAAAAAAGGGAATAAGGGCG
ACACGGAAATGTTGAATACTCATACTCTTCCTTTTTCAATATTATTGAAGCATTTATCAGGGTTATTGTC
TCATGAGCGGATACATATTTGAATGTATTTAGAAAAATAAACAAATAGGGGTTCCGCGCACATTTCCCCG
AAAAGTGCCACCTAAATTGTAAGCGTTAATATTTTGTTAAAATTCGCGTTAAATTTTTGTTAAATCAGCT
CATTTTTTAACCAATAGGCCGAAATCGGCAAAATCCCTTATAAATCAAAAGAATAGACCGAGATAGGGT
[37 nt withheld, positions 5600-5636]
AAAGAACGTGGACTCCAACGTCAAAGG
[49 nt withheld, positions 5664-5712]
T
[91 nt withheld, positions 5714-5804]
G
[124 nt withheld, positions 5806-5929]
CCCATTCGCCATTCAGGCTGCGCAACTGTTGGGAAGGGCGATCGGTGCGGGCCTCTTCGCTATTACGCCA
GTCGACC
